>Addgene plasmid #239874 | LLP952 | addgene full sequence | sequence record 490732 | Addgene NGS Result
TATCGGAATGGGAAAGTCTGGTAAATCTGGAAATGGTTCTTACAGACTTTTGGATCATTATAAGTACCTC
ACAGCTTGGTTCGAACTTCTCAACTTACCTAAGAAGATTATTTTCGTTGGACACGATTGGGGTGCTTGCT
TGGCATTCCATTACTCATACGAACACCAAGATAAGATCAAAGCTATAGTTCATGCAGAGAGTGTTGTGGA
TGTGATAGAATCTTGGGATGAGTGGCCAGATATTGAAGAGGATATTGCTTTGATCAAGTCTGAAGAGGGA
GAAAAGATGGTTCTCGAAAATAACTTTTTCGTGGAAACTATGCTTCCTTCAAAGATTATGAGAAAATTGG
AACCAGAAGAGTTTGCTGCATATCTCGAACCTTTCAAGGAAAAAGGAGAGGTTAGAAGGCCAACACTCAG
TTGGCCTAGGGAAATACCATTAGTTAAGGGAGGTAAACCTGATGTTGTGCAGATCGTGAGAAATTATAAC
GCTTACCTTAGGGCATCAGATGATTTGCCTAAGATGTTCATCGAGTCAGATCCAGGATTTTTCAGTAATG
CTATAGTTGAAGGTGCAAAGAAATTTCCAAACACCGAGTTCGTTAAGGTGAAAGGATTGCATTTCTCACA
AGAAGATGCTCCTGATGAGATGGGAAAGTATATTAAGTCTTTTGTTGAAAGAGTGCTCAAAAACGAGCAG
GGTTCTCGATCTGATGCTTCTGAAGTAACGTCAACAAGCTCCCAGTCTGAGGTATGCACAGTGGAAACGC
CAGGTTGTGTTGGTTCTTAAGGTACCCGGCCATGCTAGAGTCCGCAAAAATCACCAGTCTCTCTCTACAA
ATCTATCTCTCTCTATTTTTCTCCAGAATAATGTGTGAGTAGTTCCCAGATAAGGGAATTAGGGTTCTTA
TAGGGTTTCGCTCATGTGTTGAGCATATAAGAAACCCTTAGTATGTATTTGTATTTGTAAAATACTTCTA
TCAATAAAATTTCTAATTCCTAAAACCAAAATCCAGTGACCTACTAGTAATAAAATATCTTTATTTTCAT
TACATCTGTGTGTTGGTTTTTTGTGTGAATCGATAGTACTAACATACGCTCTCCATCAAAACAAAACGAA
ACAAAACAAACTAGCAAAATAGGCTGTCCCCAGTGCAAGTGCAGGTGCCAGAACATTTCTCTAGCGCTCT
CTAGAGAACCGCAACGTTGAAGGAGCCACTGAGCCGCGGGTTTCTGGAGTTTAATGAGCTAAGCACATAC
GTCAGAAACCATTATTGCGCGTTCAAAAGTCGCCTAAGGTCACTATCAGCTAGCAAATATTTCTTGTCAA
AAATGCTCCACTGACGTTCCATAAATTCCCCTCGGTATCCAATTAGAGTCCATGGATGGAAGACGCCAAA
AACATAAAGAAAGGCCCGGCGCCATTCTATCCGCTGGAAGATGGAACCGCTGGAGAGCAACTGCATAAGG
TAAGTTTCTGCTTCTACCTTTGATATATATATAATAATTATCATTAATTAGTAGTAATATAATATTTCAA
ATATTTTTTTCAAAATAAAAGAATGTAGTATATAGCAATTGCTTTTCTGTAGTTTATAAGTGTGTATATT
TTAATTTATAACTTTTCTAATATATGACCAAAATTTGTTGATGTGCAGGCTATGAAGAGATACGCCCTGG
TTCCTGGAACAATTGCTTTTACAGATGCACATATCGAGGTGGACATCACTTACGCTGAGTACTTCGAAAT
GTCCGTTCGGTTGGCAGAAGCTATGAAACGATATGGGCTGAATACAAATCACAGAATCGTCGTATGCAGT
GAAAACTCTCTTCAATTCTTTATGCCGGTGTTGGGCGCGTTATTTATCGGAGTTGCAGTTGCGCCCGCGA
ACGACATTTATAATGAACGTGAATTGCTCAACAGTATGGGCATTTCGCAGCCTACCGTGGTGTTCGTTTC
CAAAAAGGGGTTGCAAAAAATTTTGAACGTGCAAAAAAAGCTCCCAATCATCCAAAAAATTATTATCATG
GATTCTAAAACGGATTACCAGGGATTTCAGTCGATGTACACGTTCGTCACATCTCATCTACCTCCCGGTT
TTAATGAATACGATTTTGTGCCAGAGTCCTTCGATAGGGACAAGACAATTGCACTGATCATGAACTCCTC
TGGATCTACTGGTCTGCCTAAAGGTGTCGCTCTGCCTCATAGAACTGCCTGCGTGAGATTCTCGCATGCC
AGAGATCCTATTTTTGGCAATCAAATCATTCCGGATACTGCGATTTTAAGTGTTGTTCCATTCCATCACG
GTTTTGGAATGTTTACTACACTCGGATATTTGATATGTGGATTTCGAGTCGTCTTAATGTATAGATTTGA
AGAAGAGCTGTTTCTGAGGAGCCTTCAGGATTACAAGATTCAAAGTGCGCTGCTGGTGCCAACCCTATTC
TCCTTCTTCGCCAAAAGCACTCTGATTGACAAATACGATTTATCTAATTTACACGAAATTGCTTCTGGTG
GCGCTCCCCTCTCTAAGGAAGTCGGGGAAGCGGTTGCCAAGAGGTTCCATCTGCCAGGTATCAGGCAAGG
ATATGGGCTCACTGAGACTACATCAGCTATTCTGATTACACCCGAGGGGGATGATAAACCGGGCGCGGTC
GGTAAAGTTGTTCCATTTTTTGAAGCGAAGGTTGTGGATCTGGATACCGGGAAAACGCTGGGCGTTAATC
AAAGAGGCGAACTGTGTGTGAGAGGTCCTATGATTATGTCCGGTTATGTAAACAATCCGGAAGCGACCAA
CGCCTTGATTGACAAGGATGGATGGCTACATTCTGGAGACATAGCTTACTGGGACGAAGACGAACACTTC
TTCATCGTTGACCGCCTGAAGTCTCTGATTAAGTACAAAGGCTATCAGGTGGCTCCCGCTGAATTGGAAT
CCATCTTGCTCCAACACCCCAACATCTTCGACGCAGGTGTCGCAGGTCTTCCCGACGATGACGCCGGTGA
ACTTCCCGCCGCCGTTGTTGTTTTGGAGCACGGAAAGACGATGACGGAAAAAGAGATCGTGGATTACGTC
GCCAGTCAAGTAACAACCGCGAAAAAGTTGCGCGGAGGAGTTGTGTTTGTGGACGAAGTACCGAAAGGTC
TTACCGGAAAACTCGACGCAAGAAAAATCAGAGAGATCCTCATAAAGGCCAAGAAGGGCGGAAAGATCGC
CGTGTAACTCGAGGATCGTTCAAACATTTGGCAATAAAGTTTCTTAAGATTGAATCCTGTTGCCGGTCTT
GCGACGATTATCATATAATTTCTGTTGAATTACGTTAAGCATGTAATAATTAACATGTAATGCATGACGT
TATTTATGAGATGGGTTTTTATGATTAGAGTCCCGCAATTATACATTTAATACGCGATAGAAAACAAAAT
ATAGCGCGCAAACTAGGATAAATTATCGCGCGCGGTGTCATCTATGTTACTAGATCAATAAAATATCTTT
ATTTTCATTACATCTGTGTGTTGGTTTTTTGTGTGAATCGATAGTACTAACATACGCTCTCCATCAAAAC
AAAACGAAACAAAACAAACTAGCAAAATAGGCTGTCCCCAGTGCAAGTGCAGGTGCCAGAACATTTCTCT
GAGCTCCAGCTTTTGTTCCCTTTAGTGAGGGTTAATTTCGAGCTTGGCGTAATCATGGTCATAGCTGTTT
CCTGTGTGAAATTGTTATCCGCTCACAATTCCACACAACATACGAGCCGGAAGCATAAAGTGTAAAGCCT
GGGGTGCCTAATGAGTGAGCTAACTCACATTAATTGCGTTGCGCTCACTGCCCGCTTTCCAGTCGGGAAA
CCTGTCGTGCCAGCTGCATTAATGAATCGGCCAACGCGCGGGGAGAGGCGGTTTGCGTATTGGGCGCTCT
TCCGCTTCCTCGCTCACTGACTCGCTGCGCTCGGTCGTTCGGCTGCGGCGAGCGGTATCAGCTCACTCAA
AGGCGGTAATACGGTTATCCACAGAATCAGGGGATAACGCAGGAAAGAACATGTGAGCAAAAGGCCAGCA
AAAGGCCAGGAACCGTAAAAAGGCCGCGTTGCTGGCGTTTTTCCATAGGCTCCGCCCCCCTGACGAGCAT
CACAAAAATCGACGCTCAAGTCAGAGGTGGCGAAACCCGACAGGACTATAAAGATACCAGGCGTTTCCCC
CTGGAAGCTCCCTCGTGCGCTCTCCTGTTCCGACCCTGCCGCTTACCGGATACCTGTCCGCCTTTCTCCC
TTCGGGAAGCGTGGCGCTTTCTCATAGCTCACGCTGTAGGTATCTCAGTTCGGTGTAGGTCGTTCGCTCC
AAGCTGGGCTGTGTGCACGAACCCCCCGTTCAGCCCGACCGCTGCGCCTTATCCGGTAACTATCGTCTTG
AGTCCAACCCGGTAAGACACGACTTATCGCCACTGGCAGCAGCCACTGGTAACAGGATTAGCAGAGCGAG
GTATGTAGGCGGTGCTACAGAGTTCTTGAAGTGGTGGCCTAACTACGGCTACACTAGAAGAACAGTATTT
GGTATCTGCGCTCTGCTGAAGCCAGTTACCTTCGGAAAAAGAGTTGGTAGCTCTTGATCCGGCAAACAAA
CCACCGCTGGTAGCGGTGGTTTTTTTGTTTGCAAGCAGCAGATTACGCGCAGAAAAAAAGGATCTCAAGA
AGATCCTTTGATCTTTTCTACGGGGTCTGACGCTCAGTGGAACGAAAACTCACGTTAAGGGATTTTGGTC
ATGAGATTATCAAAAAGGATCTTCACCTAGATCCTTTTAAATTAAAAATGAAGTTTTAAATCAATCTAAA
GTATATATGAGTAAACTTGGTCTGACAGTTACCAATGCTTAATCAGTGAGGCACCTATCTCAGCGATCTG
TCTATTTCGTTCATCCATAGTTGCCTGACTCCCCGTCGTGTAGATAACTACGATACGGGAGGGCTTACCA
TCTGGCCCCAGTGCTGCAATGATACCGCGAGACCCACGCTCACCGGCTCCAGATTTATCAGCAATAAACC
AGCCAGCCGGAAGGGCCGAGCGCAGAAGTGGTCCTGCAACTTTATCCGCCTCCATCCAGTCTATTAATTG
TTGCCGGGAAGCTAGAGTAAGTAGTTCGCCAGTTAATAGTTTGCGCAACGTTGTTGCCATTGCTACAGGC
ATCGTGGTGTCACGCTCGTCGTTTGGTATGGCTTCATTCAGCTCCGGTTCCCAACGATCAAGGCGAGTTA
CATGATCCCCCATGTTGTGCAAAAAAGCGGTTAGCTCCTTCGGTCCTCCGATCGTTGTCAGAAGTAAGTT
GGCCGCAGTGTTATCACTCATGGTTATGGCAGCACTGCATAATTCTCTTACTGTCATGCCATCCGTAAGA
TGCTTTTCTGTGACTGGTGAGTACTCAACCAAGTCATTCTGAGAATAGTGTATGCGGCGACCGAGTTGCT
CTTGCCCGGCGTCAATACGGGATAATACCGCGCCACATAGCAGAACTTTAAAAGTGCTCATCATTGGAAA
ACGTTCTTCGGGGCGAAAACTCTCAAGGATCTTACCGCTGTTGAGATCCAGTTCGATGTAACCCACTCGT
GCACCCAACTGATCTTCAGCATCTTTTACTTTCACCAGCGTTTCTGGGTGAGCAAAAACAGGAAGGCAAA
ATGCCGCAAAAAAGGGAATAAGGGCGACACGGAAATGTTGAATACTCATACTCTTCCTTTTTCAATATTA
TTGAAGCATTTATCAGGGTTATTGTCTCATGAGCGGATACATATTTGAATGTATTTAGAAAAATAAACAA
ATAGGGGTTCCGCGCACATTTCCCCGAAAAGTGCCACCTAAATTGTAAGCGTTAATATTTTGTTAAAATT
CGCGTTAAATTTTTGTTAAATCAGCTCATTTTTTAACCAATAGGCCGAAATCGGCAAAATCCCTTATAAA
TCAAAAGAATAGACCGAGATAGGGT
[37 nt withheld, positions 5976-6012]
AAAGAACGTGGACTCCAACGTCAAAGG
[49 nt withheld, positions 6040-6088]
T
[91 nt withheld, positions 6090-6180]
G
[124 nt withheld, positions 6182-6305]
CCCATTCGCCATTCAGGCTGCGCAACTGTTGGGAAGGGCGATCGGTGCGGGCCTCTTCGCTATTACGCCA
GCTGGCGAAAGGGGGATGTGCTGCAAGGCGATTAAGTTGGGTAACGCCAGGGTTTTCCCAGTCACGACGT
TGTAAAACGACGGCCAGTGAATTGTAATACGACTCACTATAGGGCGAATTGGGTACAAGCTTGATCATGC
CGAATTCCGAACGCGTTCCAACACTCGAATCCCCACCCGTTGGACCAAACCCGGCTCATTAAGCGTCGGT
TCAGATTTATTTCCTTTATTTAAAAAAAAGGAAAGGGTAAAAAATAGAAAATTGGAAACAGTTAAAGCCC
AAAATTGTAATTTACCGAGAATTGTAAATTTACCTGACCAGGAACTTCCCCAAGCTGGACTATAAATAGG
GTAGGAGAGACTCACGCTGGGAATCCCCTCGTCGCTGCGTCTCTCTCCCGCAACCTTCGATTTTCGTTTA
TTCGCATCCATCGGAGAGAGAAAACAATCAATAAGCGACCGGATCCGTCGACATAACTGCAGATGACTTC
AAAGGTGTATGATCCTGAGCAGGTAAGTTTCTGCTTCTACCTTTGATATATATATAATAATTATCATTAA
TTAGTAGTAATATAATATTTCAAATATTTTTTTCAAAATAAAAGAATGTAGTATATAGCAATTGCTTTTC
TGTAGTTTATAAGTGTGTATATTTTAATTTATAACTTTTCTAATATATGACCAAAATTTGTTGATGTGCA
GAGAAAAAGAATGATAACTGGTCCACAATGGTGGGCAAGATGTAAACAGATGAACGTGCTTGATTCTTTC
ATTAATTACTACGATTCAGAAAAGCACGCTGAGAATGCAGTTATCTTTCTTCACGGAAACGCTGCATCTT
CATATTTGTGGAGACATGTTGTGCCTCACATTGAACCAGTGGCTAGGTGTATTATCCCAGATCT
Features (pLannotate 1.2.2; 24 found; start..end, strand, type, name):
    707..781     +  CDS            DREB2A (fragment): DRE2A_ARATH - Also known as ERF045. Experimental evidence at protein level: Swiss-Prot protein existence level 1. Transcriptional activator that binds specifically to the DNA sequence 5'-[AG]CCGAC-3'. Binding to the C-repeat/DRE element mediates high salinity- and dehydration-inducible transcription. From Arabidopsis thaliana (Mouse-ear cress).
    858..1017    +  polyA_signal   CaMV poly(A) signal (fragment): cauliflower mosaic virus polyadenylation signal
   1029..1077    +  polyA_signal   poly(A) signal: synthetic polyadenylation signal
   1091..1182    +  misc_feature   pause site: RNA polymerase II transcriptional pause signal from the human α2 globin gene
   1196..1375    +  promoter       NOS promoter: nopaline synthase promoter
   1386..1470    +  CDS            luciferase (fragment): firefly luciferase; luc+; enhanced luc+ version of the luciferase gene
   1470..1658    +  intron         IV2 intron: modified second intron of the potato ST-LS1 gene (Vancanneyt et al., 1990)
   1657..3227    +  CDS            luciferase (fragment): firefly luciferase; luc+; enhanced luc+ version of the luciferase gene
   3234..3486    +  terminator     NOS terminator: nopaline synthase terminator and poly(A) signal
   3487..3535    +  polyA_signal   poly(A) signal: synthetic polyadenylation signal
   3549..3640    +  misc_feature   pause site: RNA polymerase II transcriptional pause signal from the human α2 globin gene
   3659..3677    -  promoter       T3 promoter: promoter for bacteriophage T3 RNA polymerase
   3722..3738    -  protein_bind   lac operator: The lac repressor binds to the lac operator to inhibit transcription in E. coli. This inhibition can be relieved by adding lactose or isopropyl-β-D-thiogalactopyranoside (IPTG). lac repressor encoded by lacI
   3746..3776    -  promoter       lac promoter: promoter for the E. coli lac operon
   3791..3812    -  protein_bind   CAP binding site: CAP binding activates transcription in the presence of cAMP. E. coli catabolite activator protein
   3825..3917    -  CDS            lacI (fragment): lac repressor; lacI; The lac repressor binds to the lac operator to inhibit transcription in E. coli. This inhibition can be relieved by adding lactose or isopropyl-β-D-thiogalactopyranoside (IPTG).
   4100..4688    -  rep_origin     ori: high-copy-number ColE1/pMB1/pBR322/pUC origin of replication
   4859..5719    -  CDS            AmpR: β-lactamase; bla; confers resistance to ampicillin, carbenicillin, and related antibiotics
   5720..5824    -  promoter       AmpR promoter: bla
   5877..6305    -  rep_origin     f1 ori (sequence partly withheld): f1 bacteriophage origin of replication; arrow indicates direction of (+) strand synthesis
   6310..6467    -  CDS            lacZα (fragment): LacZα fragment of β-galactosidase; lacZ fragment
   6470..6488    +  promoter       T7 promoter: promoter for bacteriophage T7 RNA polymerase
   6888..7076    +  intron         IV2 intron: modified second intron of the potato ST-LS1 gene (Vancanneyt et al., 1990)
   7074..700     +  CDS            LUCI_RENRE (across the origin): Experimental evidence at protein level: Swiss-Prot protein existence level 1. Upon binding the substrate, the enzyme catalyzes an oxygenation, producing a very short-lived hydroperoxide that cyclizes into a dioxetanone structure, which collapses, releasing a CO(2) molecule. The spontaneous breakdown of the dioxetanone releases the energy (about 50 kcal/mole) that is necessary to generate the excited state of the coelenteramide product, which is the singlet form of the monoanion. In vivo the product undergoes the process of nonradiative energy transfer to an accessory protein, a green fluoresce
