[The description below was written by a language model from this plasmid's Addgene catalogue record and pLannotate feature annotations shown in this document.]
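Description:
LLP952 is a dual-luciferase reporter plasmid built on the pBluescript SK(+) backbone and catalogued as a synthetic biology vector, with parts that point to use in plant cells. It is propagated in E. coli as a high-copy plasmid through its ColE1/pUC-type origin and selected with ampicillin via the β-lactamase gene. The backbone also retains the f1 origin, lacZα remnants and the flanking T7 and T3 phage promoters.

The test cassette places Renilla luciferase under the engineered TCTP-SynPro-05 promoter. This promoter is not annotated in the feature table, but presumably occupies the unannotated stretch between the T7 promoter and the start of the Renilla reading frame. The Renilla coding sequence is interrupted by the potato ST-LS1 IV2 intron, which prevents functional expression in bacteria and requires splicing in a eukaryotic host. The record states that it carries a C-terminal PEST degradation tag, which shortens reporter half-life so that signal follows promoter activity more closely. A short segment just downstream of Renilla is annotated as a DREB2A fragment and may correspond to this tag, although the record does not confirm that. The cassette ends with a CaMV polyadenylation signal, followed by a synthetic poly(A) signal and an RNA polymerase II pause site that insulate it from the next unit.

The second cassette uses the NOS promoter to drive firefly luciferase (luc+), also split by an IV2 intron, and terminates with the NOS terminator plus another poly(A)/pause insulator. It serves as a constitutive internal reference, allowing Renilla output to be normalised to firefly signal. The associated work concerns CRISPRi-based gene circuits in plants, so the plasmid is most likely used to measure activity or repression of the synthetic promoter, though the record does not describe the promoter's design.
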