Addgene plasmid #239874: LLP952
Purpose: TCTP-SynPro-05 engineered promoter driving the expression of Renilla luciferase
Depositing lab: Ryan Lister. Depositing organization: University of Western Australia. Publication: CRISPRi-based circuits to control gene expression in plants. Khan MA, Herring G, Zhu JY, Oliva M, Fourie E, Johnston B, Zhang Z, Potter J, Pineda L, Pflueger J, Swain T, Pflueger C, Lloyd JPB, Secco D, Small I, Kidd BN, Lister R. Nat Biotechnol. 2025 Mar;43(3):416-430. doi: 10.1038/s41587-024-02236-w. Epub 2024 May 20. PubMed 38769424.
Backbone
  Vector backbone: pBluescript SK(+)
  Vector type: Synthetic Biology
Growth in bacteria
  Bacterial resistance: Ampicillin, 100 μg/mL
  Growth temperature: 30°C
  Growth strain: DH5alpha
  Copy number: High Copy
Gene/Insert
  Gene/Insert name: TCTP-SynPro-05::Rluc (alt name: Other genes: NOS::Fluc)
  Species: Synthetic
  Mutation: N/A
  Tag / fusion protein: PEST on C-terminus of Rluc (C terminal on insert)
  Cloning method: Restriction Enzyme; 5′ cloning site Unknown (unknown if destroyed)
Terms and licenses: Academic/Nonprofit Terms; Industry Terms: Not Available to Industry
How to cite: LLP952 was a gift from Ryan Lister (Addgene plasmid # 239874 ; http://n2t.net/addgene:239874 ; RRID:Addgene_239874)
